Addgene plasmid #226730: p33.pA.NGFR-mSrtA(Pasqual)-flag.mCMV.hPGK.GFP.wpre[sequenced]
Purpose: sortase A(Pasqual) in p30
Depositing lab: Ferdinando Pucci. Depositing organization: Oregon Health & Science University. Publication: Cell Surface Labeling by Engineered Extracellular Vesicles. Hamilton N, Claudio NM, Armstrong RJ, Pucci F. Adv Biosyst. 2020 Dec;4(12):e2000007. doi: 10.1002/adbi.202000007. Epub 2020 May 10. PubMed 32390342.
Backbone
  Vector backbone: p30
  Vector type: Mammalian Expression
Growth in bacteria
  Bacterial resistance: Ampicillin, 100 μg/mL
  Growth temperature: 37°C
  Growth strain: NEB Stable
  Copy number: Unknown
Gene/Insert
  Gene/Insert name: sortase A
  Species: Synthetic
  Entrez Gene: srtA (a.k.a. MGAS1882_0870)
Terms and licenses: Academic/Nonprofit Terms; Industry Terms: Not Available to Industry
How to cite: p33.pA.NGFR-mSrtA(Pasqual)-flag.mCMV.hPGK.GFP.wpre[sequenced] was a gift from Ferdinando Pucci (Addgene plasmid # 226730 ; http://n2t.net/addgene:226730 ; RRID:Addgene_226730)
