[The description below was written by a language model from this plasmid's Addgene catalogue record and pLannotate feature annotations shown in this document.]
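Description:
p33.pA.NGFR-mSrtA(Pasqual)-flag.mCMV.hPGK.GFP.wpre is catalogued simply as a mammalian expression plasmid on the "p30" backbone, but its feature table shows the architecture of a third-generation, self-inactivating HIV-1 lentiviral transfer vector. A CMV enhancer/promoter replaces the U3 region upstream of a truncated 5' LTR, followed by the Ψ packaging signal with a gag fragment, the RRE for Rev-dependent nuclear export, the cPPT/CTS, and a ΔU3 3' LTR with a downstream SV40 poly(A) signal. In bacteria the plasmid is maintained through a high-copy ColE1/pUC origin and ampicillin resistance. It also carries f1 and SV40 origins and pBluescript-derived lac, T3 and T7 remnants.

The payload is a bidirectional expression cassette. A human PGK promoter drives EGFP in the sense orientation, followed by a WPRE that enhances transcript stability and expression. A minimal CMV promoter placed back-to-back with hPGK drives the antisense unit, presumably borrowing enhancer activity from the adjacent PGK promoter. That unit encodes a fusion in which a short N-terminal NGFR segment, likely the signal peptide, precedes a sortase A fragment and then a larger NGFR fragment. This arrangement would display the transpeptidase on the cell surface. The name indicates a FLAG tag, which the annotation did not detect, and the "pA" in the name matches an SV40 polyadenylation sequence at the end of the antisense unit. The annotation matches the enzyme to Staphylococcus aureus sortase A, whereas the catalogue's gene link points to a different srtA entry, and the insert is listed as synthetic.

GFP marks expressing cells while the membrane-anchored sortase allows enzymatic labelling. The associated publication concerns cell-surface labelling by engineered extracellular vesicles.
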