Features (pLannotate 1.2.2; 34 found; start..end, strand, type, name):
    112..247     +  rep_origin     SV40 ori: SV40 origin of replication
    268..286     -  promoter       T7 promoter: promoter for bacteriophage T7 RNA polymerase
    294..449     +  CDS            lacZα (fragment): LacZα fragment of β-galactosidase; lacZ fragment
    454..882     +  rep_origin     f1 ori (sequence partly withheld): f1 bacteriophage origin of replication; arrow indicates direction of (+) strand synthesis
    935..1039    +  promoter       AmpR promoter: bla
   1040..1900    +  CDS            AmpR: β-lactamase; bla; confers resistance to ampicillin, carbenicillin, and related antibiotics
   2071..2659    +  rep_origin     ori: high-copy-number ColE1/pMB1/pBR322/pUC origin of replication
   2842..2934    +  CDS            lacI (fragment): lac repressor; lacI; The lac repressor binds to the lac operator to inhibit transcription in E. coli. This inhibition can be relieved by adding lactose or isopropyl-β-D-thiogalactopyranoside (IPTG).
   2947..2968    +  protein_bind   CAP binding site: CAP binding activates transcription in the presence of cAMP. E. coli catabolite activator protein
   2983..3013    +  promoter       lac promoter: promoter for the E. coli lac operon
   3021..3037    +  protein_bind   lac operator: The lac repressor binds to the lac operator to inhibit transcription in E. coli. This inhibition can be relieved by adding lactose or isopropyl-β-D-thiogalactopyranoside (IPTG). lac repressor encoded by lacI
   3082..3100    +  promoter       T3 promoter: promoter for bacteriophage T3 RNA polymerase
   3201..3580    +  enhancer       CMV enhancer: human cytomegalovirus immediate early enhancer
   3581..3784    +  promoter       CMV promoter: human cytomegalovirus (CMV) immediate early promoter
   3799..3979    +  LTR            5' LTR (truncated): truncated 5' long terminal repeat (LTR) from HIV-1
   4026..4151    +  misc_feature   HIV-1 Ψ: packaging signal of human immunodeficiency virus type 1
   4135..4498    +  CDS            HIV-1 gag (fragment): gag protein from human immunodeficiency virus 1; gag
   4644..4877    +  misc_feature   RRE: The Rev response element (RRE) of HIV-1 allows for Rev-dependent mRNA export from the nucleus to the cytoplasm.
   5254..5354    +  CDS            Rev (fragment): human immunodeficiency virus 1 (HIV-1) Rev protein; rev; enhances nuclear export of unspliced and incompletely spliced viral mRNAs
   5373..5490    +  misc_feature   cPPT/CTS: central polypurine tract and central termination sequence of HIV-1
   5520..5604    +  CDS            large T antigen (fragment): large T antigen from SV40 (simian virus 40)
   5627..5761    +  polyA_signal   SV40 poly(A) signal: SV40 polyadenylation signal
   5789..5808    -  misc_feature   MCS (fragment): pBluescript multiple cloning site
   5864..6616    -  CDS            NGFR (fragment): TNR16_HUMAN - Also known as TNFRSF16. Experimental evidence at protein level: Swiss-Prot protein existence level 1. Low affinity receptor which can bind to NGF, BDNF, NTF3, and NTF4. Forms a heterodimeric receptor with SORCS2 that binds the precursor forms of NGF, BDNF and NTF3 with high affinity, and has much lower affinity for mature NGF and BDNF (PubMed:24908487). Plays an important role in differentiation and survival of specific neuronal populations during development (By similarity). Can mediate cell survival as well as cell death of neural cells. Plays a role in the inactivation of RHOA
   6656..7099    -  CDS            srtA (fragment): SRTA_STAA8 - Experimental evidence at protein level: Swiss-Prot protein existence level 1. Transpeptidase that anchors surface proteins to the cell wall (PubMed:10427003, PubMed:10446208, PubMed:10535938, PubMed:11714722, PubMed:14769030, PubMed:15247224). Recognizes and modifies its substrate by proteolytic cleavage of a C-terminal sorting signal. Following cleavage, a covalent intermediate is formed via a thioester bond between the sortase and its substrate, which is then transferred and covalently attached to the cell wall (PubMed:10446208, PubMed:10535938, PubMed:11714722, PubMed:14769030,
   7136..7228    -  CDS            NGFR (fragment): TNR16_HUMAN - Also known as TNFRSF16. Experimental evidence at protein level: Swiss-Prot protein existence level 1. Low affinity receptor which can bind to NGF, BDNF, NTF3, and NTF4. Forms a heterodimeric receptor with SORCS2 that binds the precursor forms of NGF, BDNF and NTF3 with high affinity, and has much lower affinity for mature NGF and BDNF (PubMed:24908487). Plays an important role in differentiation and survival of specific neuronal populations during development (By similarity). Can mediate cell survival as well as cell death of neural cells. Plays a role in the inactivation of RHOA
   7438..7476    -  promoter       minimal CMV promoter: human cytomegalovirus (CMV) immediate early promoter
   7478..7501    -  misc_feature   MCS (fragment): pBluescript multiple cloning site
   7504..8014    +  promoter       hPGK promoter: human phosphoglycerate kinase 1 promoter
   8036..8755    +  CDS            EGFP: the original enhanced GFP (Yang et al., 1996) mammalian codon-optimized
   8771..9317    +  misc_feature   WPRE (fragment): woodchuck hepatitis virus posttranscriptional regulatory element
   9332..9400    +  CDS            nef (fragment): NEF_HV1Z2 - Experimental evidence at protein level: Swiss-Prot protein existence level 1. Extracellular Nef protein targets CD4(+) T-lymphocytes for apoptosis by interacting with CXCR4 surface receptors. From Human immunodeficiency virus type 1 group M subtype D (isolate Z2/CDC-Z34) (HIV-1).
   9402..9635    +  LTR            3' LTR (ΔU3): self-inactivating 3' long terminal repeat (LTR) from HIV-1
   9707..72      +  polyA_signal   SV40 poly(A) signal (across the origin): SV40 polyadenylation signal
>Addgene plasmid #226730 | p33.pA.NGFR-mSrtA(Pasqual)-flag.mCMV.hPGK.GFP.wpre[sequenced] | addgene full sequence | sequence record 452561 | Addgene NGS Result
AAATTTCACAAATAAAGCATTTTTTTCACTGCATTCTAGTTGTGGTTTGTCCAAACTCATCAATGTATCT
TATCATGTCTGGCTCTAGCTATCCCGCCCCTAACTCCGCCCATCCCGCCCCTAACTCCGCCCAGTTCCGC
CCATTCTCCGCCCCATGGCTGACTAATTTTTTTTATTTATGCAGAGGCCGAGGCCGCCTCGGCCTCTGAG
CTATTCCAGAAGTAGTGAGGAGGCTTTTTTGGAGGCCTAGGGACGTACCCAATTCGCCCTATAGTGAGTC
GTATTACGCGCGCTCACTGGCCGTCGTTTTACAACGTCGTGACTGGGAAAACCCTGGCGTTACCCAACTT
AATCGCCTTGCAGCACATCCCCCTTTCGCCAGCTGGCGTAATAGCGAAGAGGCCCGCACCGATCGCCCTT
CCCAACAGTTGCGCAGCCTGAATGGCGAATGGG
[124 nt withheld, positions 454-577]
C
[91 nt withheld, positions 579-669]
A
[49 nt withheld, positions 671-719]
CCTTTGACGTTGGAGTCCACGTTCTTT
[37 nt withheld, positions 747-783]
ACCCTATCTCGGTCTATTCTTTTGATTTATAAGGGATTTTGCCGATTTCGGCCTATTGGTTAAAAAATGA
GCTGATTTAACAAAAATTTAACGCGAATTTTAACAAAATATTAACGCTTACAATTTAGGTGGCACTTTTC
GGGGAAATGTGCGCGGAACCCCTATTTGTTTATTTTTCTAAATACATTCAAATATGTATCCGCTCATGAG
ACAATAACCCTGATAAATGCTTCAATAATATTGAAAAAGGAAGAGTATGAGTATTCAACATTTCCGTGTC
GCCCTTATTCCCTTTTTTGCGGCATTTTGCCTTCCTGTTTTTGCTCACCCAGAAACGCTGGTGAAAGTAA
AAGATGCTGAAGATCAGTTGGGTGCACGAGTGGGTTACATCGAACTGGATCTCAACAGCGGTAAGATCCT
TGAGAGTTTTCGCCCCGAAGAACGTTTTCCAATGATGAGCACTTTTAAAGTTCTGCTATGTGGCGCGGTA
TTATCCCGTATTGACGCCGGGCAAGAGCAACTCGGTCGCCGCATACACTATTCTCAGAATGACTTGGTTG
AGTACTCACCAGTCACAGAAAAGCATCTTACGGATGGCATGACAGTAAGAGAATTATGCAGTGCTGCCAT
AACCATGAGTGATAACACTGCGGCCAACTTACTTCTGACAACGATCGGAGGACCGAAGGAGCTAACCGCT
TTTTTGCACAACATGGGGGATCATGTAACTCGCCTTGATCGTTGGGAACCGGAGCTGAATGAAGCCATAC
CAAACGACGAGCGTGACACCACGATGCCTGTAGCAATGGCAACAACGTTGCGCAAACTATTAACTGGCGA
ACTACTTACTCTAGCTTCCCGGCAACAATTAATAGACTGGATGGAGGCGGATAAAGTTGCAGGACCACTT
CTGCGCTCGGCCCTTCCGGCTGGCTGGTTTATTGCTGATAAATCTGGAGCCGGTGAGCGTGGGTCTCGCG
GTATCATTGCAGCACTGGGGCCAGATGGTAAGCCCTCCCGTATCGTAGTTATCTACACGACGGGGAGTCA
GGCAACTATGGATGAACGAAATAGACAGATCGCTGAGATAGGTGCCTCACTGATTAAGCATTGGTAACTG
TCAGACCAAGTTTACTCATATATACTTTAGATTGATTTAAAACTTCATTTTTAATTTAAAAGGATCTAGG
TGAAGATCCTTTTTGATAATCTCATGACCAAAATCCCTTAACGTGAGTTTTCGTTCCACTGAGCGTCAGA
CCCCGTAGAAAAGATCAAAGGATCTTCTTGAGATCCTTTTTTTCTGCGCGTAATCTGCTGCTTGCAAACA
AAAAAACCACCGCTACCAGCGGTGGTTTGTTTGCCGGATCAAGAGCTACCAACTCTTTTTCCGAAGGTAA
CTGGCTTCAGCAGAGCGCAGATACCAAATACTGTTCTTCTAGTGTAGCCGTAGTTAGGCCACCACTTCAA
GAACTCTGTAGCACCGCCTACATACCTCGCTCTGCTAATCCTGTTACCAGTGGCTGCTGCCAGTGGCGAT
AAGTCGTGTCTTACCGGGTTGGACTCAAGACGATAGTTACCGGATAAGGCGCAGCGGTCGGGCTGAACGG
GGGGTTCGTGCACACAGCCCAGCTTGGAGCGAACGACCTACACCGAACTGAGATACCTACAGCGTGAGCT
ATGAGAAAGCGCCACGCTTCCCGAAGGGAGAAAGGCGGACAGGTATCCGGTAAGCGGCAGGGTCGGAACA
GGAGAGCGCACGAGGGAGCTTCCAGGGGGAAACGCCTGGTATCTTTATAGTCCTGTCGGGTTTCGCCACC
TCTGACTTGAGCGTCGATTTTTGTGATGCTCGTCAGGGGGGCGGAGCCTATGGAAAAACGCCAGCAACGC
GGCCTTTTTACGGTTCCTGGCCTTTTGCTGGCCTTTTGCTCACATGTTCTTTCCTGCGTTATCCCCTGAT
TCTGTGGATAACCGTATTACCGCCTTTGAGTGAGCTGATACCGCTCGCCGCAGCCGAACGACCGAGCGCA
GCGAGTCAGTGAGCGAGGAAGCGGAAGAGCGCCCAATACGCAAACCGCCTCTCCCCGCGCGTTGGCCGAT
TCATTAATGCAGCTGGCACGACAGGTTTCCCGACTGGAAAGCGGGCAGTGAGCGCAACGCAATTAATGTG
AGTTAGCTCACTCATTAGGCACCCCAGGCTTTACACTTTATGCTTCCGGCTCGTATGTTGTGTGGAATTG
TGAGCGGATAACAATTTCACACAGGAAACAGCTATGACCATGATTACGCCAAGCGCGCAATTAACCCTCA
CTAAAGGGAACAAAAGCTGGAGCTGCAAGCTTGGCCATTGCATACGTTGTATCCATATCATAATATGTAC
ATTTATATTGGCTCATGTCCAACATTACCGCCATGTTGACATTGATTATTGACTAGTTATTAATAGTAAT
CAATTACGGGGTCATTAGTTCATAGCCCATATATGGAGTTCCGCGTTACATAACTTACGGTAAATGGCCC
GCCTGGCTGACCGCCCAACGACCCCCGCCCATTGACGTCAATAATGACGTATGTTCCCATAGTAACGCCA
ATAGGGACTTTCCATTGACGTCAATGGGTGGAGTATTTACGGTAAACTGCCCACTTGGCAGTACATCAAG
TGTATCATATGCCAAGTACGCCCCCTATTGACGTCAATGACGGTAAATGGCCCGCCTGGCATTATGCCCA
GTACATGACCTTATGGGACTTTCCTACTTGGCAGTACATCTACGTATTAGTCATCGCTATTACCATGGTG
ATGCGGTTTTGGCAGTACATCAATGGGCGTGGATAGCGGTTTGACTCACGGGGATTTCCAAGTCTCCACC
CCATTGACGTCAATGGGAGTTTGTTTTGGCACCAAAATCAACGGGACTTTCCAAAATGTCGTAACAACTC
CGCCCCATTGACGCAAATGGGCGGTAGGCGTGTACGGTGGGAGGTCTATATAAGCAGAGCTCGTTTAGTG
AACCGGGGTCTCTCTGGTTAGACCAGATCTGAGCCTGGGAGCTCTCTGGCTAACTAGGGAACCCACTGCT
TAAGCCTCAATAAAGCTTGCCTTGAGTGCTTCAAGTAGTGTGTGCCCGTCTGTTGTGTGACTCTGGTAAC
TAGAGATCCCTCAGACCCTTTTAGTCAGTGTGGAAAATCTCTAGCAGTGGCGCCCGAACAGGGACTTGAA
AGCGAAAGGGAAACCAGAGGAGCTCTCTCGACGCAGGACTCGGCTTGCTGAAGCGCGCACGGCAAGAGGC
GAGGGGCGGCGACTGGTGAGTACGCCAAAAATTTTGACTAGCGGAGGCTAGAAGGAGAGAGATGGGTGCG
AGAGCGTCAGTATTAAGCGGGGGAGAATTAGATCGCGATGGGAAAAAATTCGGTTAAGGCCAGGGGGAAA
GAAAAAATATAAATTAAAACATATAGTATGGGCAAGCAGGGAGCTAGAACGATTCGCAGTTAATCCTGGC
CTGTTAGAAACATCAGAAGGCTGTAGACAAATACTGGGACAGCTACAACCATCCCTTCAGACAGGATCAG
AAGAACTTAGATCATTATATAATACAGTAGCAACCCTCTATTGTGTGCATCAAAGGATAGAGATAAAAGA
CACCAAGGAAGCTTTAGACAAGATAGAGGAAGAGCAAAACAAAAGTAAGACCACCGCACAGCAAGCGGCC
GCTGATCTTCAGACCTGGAGGAGGAGATATGAGGGACAATTGGAGAAGTGAATTATATAAATATAAAGTA
GTAAAAATTGAACCATTAGGAGTAGCACCCACCAAGGCAAAGAGAAGAGTGGTGCAGAGAGAAAAAAGAG
CAGTGGGAATAGGAGCTTTGTTCCTTGGGTTCTTGGGAGCAGCAGGAAGCACTATGGGCGCAGCGTCAAT
GACGCTGACGGTACAGGCCAGACAATTATTGTCTGGTATAGTGCAGCAGCAGAACAATTTGCTGAGGGCT
ATTGAGGCGCAACAGCATCTGTTGCAACTCACAGTCTGGGGCATCAAGCAGCTCCAGGCAAGAATCCTGG
CTGTGGAAAGATACCTAAAGGATCAACAGCTCCTGGGGATTTGGGGTTGCTCTGGAAAACTCATTTGCAC
CACTGCTGTGCCTTGGAATGCTAGTTGGAGTAATAAATCTCTGGAACAGATTTGGAATCACACGACCTGG
ATGGAGTGGGACAGAGAAATTAACAATTACACAAGCTTAATACACTCCTTAATTGAAGAATCGCAAAACC
AGCAAGAAAAGAATGAACAAGAATTATTGGAATTAGATAAATGGGCAAGTTTGTGGAATTGGTTTAACAT
AACAAATTGGCTGTGGTATATAAAATTATTCATAATGATAGTAGGAGGCTTGGTAGGTTTAAGAATAGTT
TTTGCTGTACTTTCTATAGTGAATAGAGTTAGGCAGGGATATTCACCATTATCGTTTCAGACCCACCTCC
CAACCCCGAGGGGACCCGACAGGCCCGAAGGAATAGAAGAAGAAGGTGGAGAGAGAGACAGAGACAGATC
CATTCGATTAGTGAACGGATCTCGACGGTATCGGTTAACTTTTAAAAGAAAAGGGGGGATTGGGGGGTAC
AGTGCAGGGGAAAGAATAGTAGACATAATAGCAACAGACATACAAACTAAAGAATTACAAAAACAAATTA
CAAAAATTCAAAATTTTATCGATCACGAGACTAGCCTCGAGAGATCTGATCATAATCAGCCATACCACAT
TTGTAGAGGTTTTACTTGCTTTAAAAAACCTCCCACACCTCCCCCTGAACCTGAAACATAAAATGAATGC
AATTGTTGTTGTTAACTTGTTTATTGCAGCTTATAATGGTTACAAATAAGGCAATAGCATCACAAATTTC
ACAAATAAGGCATTTTTTTCACTGCATTCTAGTTTTGGTTTGTCCAAACTCATCAATGTATCTTATCATG
TCTGGATCTCAAATCCCTCGGAAGCTGCGCCTGTCATCGAATTCCTGCAGCCCGGTGCATGACTAAGCTA
GCTCAGTTAGCCTCCCCCATCTCCCCTAGAGGATCCCCCTGTTCCACCTCTTGAAGGCTATGTAGGCCAC
AAGGCCCACAACCACAGCAGCCAGGATGGAGCAATAGACAGGGATGAGGTTGTCGGTGGTGCCTCGGGTC
ACCACGGGCTGGGAGCTGCCCATCACTGTGGTCACCACACCTGCCACCGTGCTGGCTATGAGGTCTTGTT
CTGGAGGTGCCTCAGGCTCCTGGGTGCTGGGGGCTGTGCTGTCCGAGCCCTCTGGGGGTGTGGACCGTGT
AATCCAACGGCCAGGGATCTCCTCGCACTCGGCGTCGGCCCAGCGTGTGCACTCGCGGAGCTGGCGCTCG
GTGTCCTCGCACACGGTGCAGGGCAGGCACGGGTCCACGTGGTTGGCCTCGTCGGAATACGTGCCGTCGG
GGCACTCCTCGCACACGGTGTTCTGCTTGTCCTGGCAGGAGAACACGAGGCCCGAGCCCGCCTCGCACAC
GCGGCACGCCTCGCAGCGCCCAGTCGTCTCATCCTGGTAGTAGCCGTAGGCGCAGCGGCACACGGCGTCG
TCGGCCTCCACGCACGGCGCCGACATGCTCTGGAGCCCCACGCACTCGGTGCACGGCTTGCACGGCTCGG
TCGCGCTCACCACGTCGGAGAACGTCACGCTGTCCAGGCAGGGCTCACACACGGTCTGGTTGGCTCCACA
AGGCTGGGCCACACCCTCGCCCAGGTTGCAGGCTTTGCAGCACTCACCGCTGTGTGTGTACAGGCCTGTG
GGGCATGCTCCTTTGGTGCTACCTTCTCCTGATCCAGGCTTCCCGGAACCGCTGGTGCTTCCTTTCACCT
CAGTTGCAACGAAAATCTTCCGAGTCTCCCAAACACCAGTCTTCTCATTGTAATCATCGCATGTAATCAA
GGTAAGTTGCTTATCCTTACCTTTCTGCTCGTCAAGAACGCCCACATCTGTTGGCTTAACATTCCGAATG
CTGGTCATCTTATACTTTCTGGTTTCATTCCCAACCTTGAAATAGACCATTGACCCCTTTTTGGCAGCCT
TCAGGTTGGTAAATTGGTAGTTAGGTCGGTCGATGAAGGTGTGACCAGCAATACTGATATTTTGGTCGTC
AAGGCTTTCGTTTTCTTCGGCAAAGGAGACTCCCCGATTCAATTGTTCACTTGTGGCTGGCCCAGGATAT
ACGGGTTCCTTAATGTCGGCATCGGGAATTTCTATGTACCCTGCAACCTTACTCTTGTCTTTAGGTATTT
GTGGTTTGGCCTGTTCCAGCCCGCTCCCCTTGTCGTCATCGTCTTTATAGTCTGCCTCCTTGGCACCTCC
AAGGGACACCCCCAGAAGCAGCAACAGCAGCAGGCGCGGCCCGTCCATGGCGCGGCCGGTGGCACCTGCC
CCCATCGCCCGCCTCCCGCGGCAGCGCTCGACTTCCAGCTCGGTCCGCTTTGCGGACTGATGGGGCTGCG
CTGCGCTGCGCTCCAGCGCCCCCCCTGCCCGCCGGAGCTGGCCGCGGCCCGAATTCCGCGGAGGCTGGAT
CGGTCCCGGTGTCTTCTATGGAGGTCAAAACAGCGTGGATGGCGTCTCCAGGCGATCTGACGGTTCACTA
AACGAGCTCTGCTTATATAGGCCTCCCACCGTACACGCCTACCCTCGAGAAGCTTGATATCGAATTCCAC
GGGGTTGGGGTTGCGCCTTTTCCAAGGCAGCCCTGGGTTTGCGCAGGGACGCGGCTGCTCTGGGCGTGGT
TCCGGGAAACGCAGCGGCGCCGACCCTGGGTCTCGCACATTCTTCACGTCCGTTCGCAGCGTCACCCGGA
TCTTCGCCGCTACCCTTGTGGGCCCCCCGGCGACGCTTCCTGCTCCGCCCCTAAGTCGGGAAGGTTCCTT
GCGGTTCGCGGCGTGCCGGACGTGACAAACGGAAGCCGCACGTCTCACTAGTACCCTCGCAGACGGACAG
CGCCAGGGAGCAATGGCAGCGCGCCGACCGCGATGGGCTGTGGCCAATAGCGGCTGCTCAGCAGGGCGCG
CCGAGAGCAGCGGCCGGGAAGGGGCGGTGCGGGAGGCGGGGTGTGGGGCGGTAGTGTGGGCCCTGTTCCT
GCCCGCGCGGTGTTCCGCATTCTGCAAGCCTCCGGAGCGCACGTCGGCAGTCGGCTCCCTCGTTGACCGA
ATCACCGACCTCTCTCCCCAGGGGGATCCACCGGTCGCCACCATGGTGAGCAAGGGCGAGGAGCTGTTCA
CCGGGGTGGTGCCCATCCTGGTCGAGCTGGACGGCGACGTAAACGGCCACAAGTTCAGCGTGTCCGGCGA
GGGCGAGGGCGATGCCACCTACGGCAAGCTGACCCTGAAGTTCATCTGCACCACCGGCAAGCTGCCCGTG
CCCTGGCCCACCCTCGTGACCACCCTGACCTACGGCGTGCAGTGCTTCAGCCGCTACCCCGACCACATGA
AGCAGCACGACTTCTTCAAGTCCGCCATGCCCGAAGGCTACGTCCAGGAGCGCACCATCTTCTTCAAGGA
CGACGGCAACTACAAGACCCGCGCCGAGGTGAAGTTCGAGGGCGACACCCTGGTGAACCGCATCGAGCTG
AAGGGCATCGACTTCAAGGAGGACGGCAACATCCTGGGGCACAAGCTGGAGTACAACTACAACAGCCACA
ACGTCTATATCATGGCCGACAAGCAGAAGAACGGCATCAAGGTGAACTTCAAGATCCGCCACAACATCGA
GGACGGCAGCGTGCAGCTCGCCGACCACTACCAGCAGAACACCCCCATCGGCGACGGCCCCGTGCTGCTG
CCCGACAACCACTACCTGAGCACCCAGTCCGCCCTGAGCAAAGACCCCAACGAGAAGCGCGATCACATGG
TCCTGCTGGAGTTCGTGACCGCCGCCGGGATCACTCTCGGCATGGACGAGCTGTACAAGTAAAGCGGCCG
CGTCGACAATCAACCTCTGGATTACAAAATTTGTGAAAGATTGACTGGTATTCTTAACTATGTTGCTCCT
TTTACGCTATGTGGATACGCTGCTTTAATGCCTTTGTATCATGCTATTGCTTCCCGTATGGCTTTCATTT
TCTCCTCCTTGTATAAATCCTGGTTGCTGTCTCTTTATGAGGAGTTGTGGCCCGTTGTCAGGCAACGTGG
CGTGGTGTGCACTGTGTTTGCTGACGCAACCCCCACTGGTTGGGGCATTGCCACCACCTGTCAGCTCCTT
TCCGGGACTTTCGCTTTCCCCCTCCCTATTGCCACGGCGGAACTCATCGCCGCCTGCCTTGCCCGCTGCT
GGACAGGGGCTCGGCTGTTGGGCACTGACAATTCCGTGGTGTTGTCGGGGAAGCTGACGTCCTTTCCATG
GCTGCTCGCCTGTGTTGCCACCTGGATTCTGCGCGGGACGTCCTTCTGCTACGTCCCTTCGGCCCTCAAT
CCAGCGGACCTTCCTTCCCGCGGCCTGCTGCCGGCTCTAGAGCCTCTTCCGCGTCTTCGCCTTCCCGGGT
CGAGCTCGGTACCTTTAAGACCAATGACTTACAAGGCAGCTGTAGATCTTAGCCACTTTTTAAAAGAAAA
GGGGGGACTGGAAGGGCTAATTCACTCCCAACGAAGACAAGATCTGCTTTTTGCTTGTACTGGGTCTCTC
TGGTTAGACCAGATCTGAGCCTGGGAGCTCTCTGGCTAACTAGGGAACCCACTGCTTAAGCCTCAATAAA
GCTTGCCTTGAGTGCTTCAAGTAGTGTGTGCCCGTCTGTTGTGTGACTCTGGTAACTAGAGATCCCTCAG
ACCCTTTTAGTCAGTGTGGAAAATCTCTAGCAGTAGTAGTTCATGTCATCTTATTATTCAGTATTTATAA
CTTGCAAAGAAATGAATATCAGAGAGTGAGAGGAACTTGTTTATTGCAGCTTATAATGGTTACAAATAAA
GCAATAGCATCAC
